>Addgene plasmid #219742 | pNK116 | addgene full sequence | sequence record 437105 | Addgene NGS Result
GAAGCTAGACAGGCTTATCTTGGACAAGAAGAAGATCGCTTGGCCTCGCGCGCAGATCAGTTGGAAGAAT
TTGTCCATTACGTAAAAGGCGAGATCACCAAGGTAGTCGGCAAATAACTGTCAGACCAAGTTTACTCATA
TATACTTTAGATTGATTTAAAACTTCATTTTTAATTTAAAAGGATCTAGGTGAAGATCCTTTTTGATAAT
CTCATGACCAAAATCCCTTAACGTGAGTTTTCGTTCCACTGAGCGTCAGACCCCGTAGAAAAGATCAAAG
GATCTTCTTGAGATCCTTTTTTTCTGCGCGTAATCTGCTGCTTGCAAACAAAAAAACCACCGCTACCAGC
GGTGGTTTGTTTGCCGGATCAAGAGCTACCAACTCTTTTTCCGAAGGTAACTGGCTTCAGCAGAGCGCAG
ATACCAAATACTGTTCTTCTAGTGTAGCCGTAGTTAGGCCACCACTTCAAGAACTCTGTAGCACCGCCTA
CATACCTCGCTCTGCTAATCCTGTTACCAGTGGCTGCTGCCAGTGGCGATAAGTCGTGTCTTACCGGGTT
GGACTCAAGACGATAGTTACCGGATAAGGCGCAGCGGTCGGGCTGAACGGGGGGTTCGTGCACACAGCCC
AGCTTGGAGCGAACGACCTACACCGAACTGAGATACCTACAGCGTGAGCTATGAGAAAGCGCCACGCTTC
CCGAAGGGAGAAAGGCGGACAGGTATCCGGTAAGCGGCAGGGTCGGAACAGGAGAGCGCACGAGGGAGCT
TCCAGGGGGAAACGCCTGGTATCTTTATAGTCCTGTCGGGTTTCGCCACCTCTGACTTGAGCGTCGATTT
TTGTGATGCTCGTCAGGGGGGCGGAGCCTATGGAAAAACGCCAGCAACGCGGCCTTTTTACGGTTCCTGG
CCTTTTGCTGGCCTTTTGCTCACATGTTCTTTCCTGCGTTATCCCCTGATTCTGTGGATAACCGTATTAC
CGCCTTTGAGTGAGCTGATACCGCTCGCCGCAGCCGAACGACCGAGCGCAGCGAGTCAGTGAGCGAGGAA
GCGGAAGAGCGCCCAATACGCAAACCGCCTCTCCCCGCGCGTTGGCCGATTCATTAATCACTCTGTGGTC
TCAAATGGCCTCTTTTGAAAATTCACTCTCTGTGTTGATCGTGGGAGCCGGTTTGGGTGGTCTAGCAGCT
GCTATCGCTCTCCGACGACAGGGCCACGTGGTTAAGATCTACGAATCATCTAGCTTTAAGGCCGAGCTCG
GCGCAGGCTTGGCAGTTCCACCGAATACACTGCGTAGTCTACAGCAATTGGGTTGTAACACTGAAAACCT
TAACGGCGTTGATAATCTCTGTTTTACTGCCATGGGATATGATGGGTCAGTGGGCATGATGAACAATATG
ACTGATTACCGTGAAGCATATGGCACTAGTTGGATCATGGTTCATCGTGTCGATTTGCATAACGAGTTGA
TGAGAGTTGCTTTGGACCCAGGGGGATTGGGCCCTCCCGCAACGCTTCACCTGAATCATCGAGTCACGTT
TTGTGATGTAGATGCTTGTACGGTGACATTTACCAACGGTACAACTCAAAGTGCAGATCTTATCGTTGGG
GCTGACGGGATACGTTCAACTATCCGTAGATTTGTCTTGGAGGAGGACGTGACCATTCCCGCAAGCGGAA
TTGTGGGGTTTCGATGGTTGGTACAGGCTGATGCCCTCGATCCATATCCTGAACTCGATTGGATAGTCAA
AAAGCCACCGCTCGGAGCTAGGTTGATTTCTACGCCCCAGAATCCACAATCTGGAGTGGGACTGGCAGAT
CGTAGAACTATTATTATATACGCTTGTCGTGGGGGGACAATGGTAAATGTGCTGGCCGTACACGATGACG
AGCGAGATCAGAATACTGCAGATTGGAGCGTTCCAGCATCAAAGGATGACTTGTTTCGAGTATTCCATGA
CTACCATCCGAGATTCAGACGGCTCTTGGAATTGGCTCAAGATATAAATCTCTGGCAGATGAGGGTTGTG
CCGGTGCTCAAGAAATGGGTGAACAAACGAGTGTGCCTGCTTGGAGATGCCGCTCATGCCATGCTTCCGA
CTCTCGGCCAGGGTTTCGGGATGGGATTGGAGGACGCCGTAGCCCTTGGTACTCTCTTGCCAAAAGGTAC
GACTGCTAGTCAAATAGAGACAAGACTGGCTGTCTACGAACAGCTTAGAAAGGACCGAGCAGAGTTTGTA
GCCGCTGAAAGTTATGAGGAGCAGTATGTCCCCGAGAAGAGGGGCTTGTACTTGCGTAGCAAGGAACTTA
GAGATAGAGTCATGGGGTATGACATAAAAGTGGAGTCTGAGAAGGTACTGGAAACCTTGCTTAGGAGCTC
TAACTCAGCAGGTTGAGACCACGAAGTGGCTCTTCAGTGGACGAAAGGGCCTCGTGATACGCCTATTTTT
ATAGGTTAATGTCATGATAATAATGGTTTCTTAGACGTCAGGTGGCACTTTTCGGGGAAATGTGCGCGGA
ACCCCTATTTGTTTATTTTTCTAAATACATTCAAATATGTATCCGCTCATGAGACAATAACCCTGATAAA
TGCTTCAATAATATTGAAAAAGGAAGAGTATGCGCTCACGCAACTGGTCCAGAACCTTGACCGAACGCAG
CGGTGGTAACGGCGCAGTGGCGGTTTTCATGGCTTGTTATGACTGTTTTTTTTTGGGGTACAGTCTATGC
CTCGGGCATCCAAGCAGCAAGCGCGTTACGCCGTGGGTCGATGTTTGATGTTATGGAGCAGCAACGATGT
TACGCAGCAGGGCAGTCGCCCTAAAACAAAGTTAAACATCATGAGGGAAGCGGTGATCGCCGAAGTATCG
ACTCAACTATCAGAGGTAGTTGGCGTCATCGAGCGCCATCTCGAACCGACGTTGCTGGCCGTACATTTGT
ACGGCTCCGCAGTGGATGGCGGCCTGAAGCCACACAGCGATATTGATTTGCTGGTTACGGTGACCGTAAG
GCTTGATGAAACAACGCGGCGAGCTTTGATCAACGACCTTTTGGAAACTTCGGCTTCCCCTGGAGAGAGC
GAGATTCTCCGCGCTGTAGAAGTCACCATTGTTGTGCACGACGACATCATTCCGTGGCGTTATCCAGCTA
AGCGCGAACTGCAATTTGGAGAATGGCAGCGCAATGACATTCTTGCAGGTATCTTCGAGCCAGCCACGAT
CGACATTGATCTGGCTATCTTGCTGACAAAAGCAAGAGAACATAGCGTTGCCTTGGTAGGTCCAGCGGCG
GAGGAACTCTTTGATCCGGTTCCTGAACAGGATCTATTTGAGGCGCTAAATGAAACCTTAACGCTATGGA
ACTCGCCGCCCGACTGGGCTGGCGATGAGCGAAATGTAGTGCTTACGTTGTCCCGCATTTGGTACAGCGC
AGTAACCGGCAAAATCGCGCCGAAGGATGTCGCTGCCGACTGGGCAATGGAGCGCCTGCCGGCCCAGTAT
CAGCCCGTCATACTT
Features (pLannotate 1.2.2; 6 found; start..end, strand, type, name):
    288..876     +  rep_origin     ori: high-copy-number ColE1/pMB1/pBR322/pUC origin of replication
   1059..1108    +  CDS            lacI (fragment): lac repressor; lacI; The lac repressor binds to the lac operator to inhibit transcription in E. coli. This inhibition can be relieved by adding lactose or isopropyl-β-D-thiogalactopyranoside (IPTG).
   2515..2619    +  promoter       AmpR promoter: bla
   2610..2690    -  CDS            int (fragment): INT2_ECOLX - Protein inferred from homology: Swiss-Prot protein existence level 3. Putative integrase believed to be involved in the insertion of antibiotic resistance genes into plasmids and transposons. From Escherichia coli.
   2778..2834    +  CDS            GmR (fragment): gentamycin acetyltransferase; aacC1; confers resistance to gentamycin
   2841..114     +  CDS            aadA (across the origin): S3AD_ECOLX - Experimental evidence at protein level: Swiss-Prot protein existence level 1. Mediates bacterial resistance to the antibiotics streptomycin and spectinomycin. From Escherichia coli.
