[The description below was written by a language model from this plasmid's Addgene catalogue record and pLannotate feature annotations shown in this document.]
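Description:
pNK116 is a MoClo-compatible Level 0 part plasmid for Golden Gate assembly. It carries a promoterless coding sequence for nnH3H_v2, a mutant of hispidin-3-hydroxylase from the bioluminescent fungus Neonothopanus nambi. The roughly 1.27 kb synthetic insert is codon-optimised for expression in Nicotiana benthamiana and carries four substitutions relative to the parental enzyme: D37E, V181I, S323M and M385K. As a Level 0 module it has no promoter or terminator of its own. It is meant to be combined with separate regulatory parts by Golden Gate cloning into a transcription unit, which can then be stacked into higher-level multigene constructs.

The backbone is described as a small "Level 0-like" vector of about 2.2 kb, giving a total of about 3.5 kb. It is propagated in E. coli at high copy number from a ColE1/pUC-type origin and selected with spectinomycin through the aadA gene, which spans the sequence origin and lies downstream of an annotated AmpR (bla) promoter. The automated annotation also reports short fragments of lacI, an integron integrase and a gentamicin acetyltransferase. These appear to be remnants of the resistance cassette and backbone ancestry rather than functional genes. The feature table does not annotate the H3H coding sequence itself, which presumably occupies the unannotated region between the lacI fragment and the AmpR promoter.

Hispidin-3-hydroxylase converts hispidin into the fungal luciferin 3-hydroxyhispidin in the fungal bioluminescence pathway. According to the record, this improved variant belongs to a set of parts for an enhanced autonomous bioluminescence pathway in eukaryotes, with this version tailored to plant expression.
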