Addgene plasmid #219742: pNK116
Purpose: MoClo-compatible Level 0 promoterless vector encoding mutant of Neonothopanus nambi hispidin-3-hydroxylase nnH3H_v2 codon-optimised for expression in Nicotiana benthamiana
Depositing lab: Alexander Mishin. Depositing organization: Light Bio. Publication: An improved pathway for autonomous bioluminescence imaging in eukaryotes. Shakhova ES, Karataeva TA, Markina NM, Mitiouchkina T, Palkina KA, Perfilov MM, Wood MG, Hoang TT, Hall MP, Fakhranurova LI, Alekberova AE, Malyshevskaia AK, Gorbachev DA, Bugaeva EN, Pletneva LK, Babenko VV, Boldyreva DI, Gorokhovatsky AY, Balakireva AV, Gao F, Choob VV, Encell LP, Wood KV, Yampolsky IV, Sarkisyan KS, Mishin AS. Nat Methods. 2024 Mar;21(3):406-410. doi: 10.1038/s41592-023-02152-y. Epub 2024 Jan 22. PubMed 38253843.
Backbone
  Vector backbone: Level 0-like
  Backbone size w/o insert (bp): 2247
  Vector type: Synthetic Biology
Growth in bacteria
  Bacterial resistance: Spectinomycin, 50 μg/mL
  Growth temperature: 37°C
  Growth strain: DH5alpha
  Copy number: High Copy
Gene/Insert
  Gene/Insert name: mutant of fungal hispidin-3-hydroxylase (alt name: nnH3H_v2)
  Species: Neonothopanus nambi
  Insert size (bp): 1266
  Mutation: D37E, V181I, S323M, M385K
  Cloning method: Golden Gate
  Sequencing primers: 5′ gagcgaggaagcggaagagcgccc; 3′ accattattatcatgacattaacc
Resource information
  A portion of this plasmid was derived from a plasmid made by: Synthetic
Terms and licenses: Academic/Nonprofit Terms; Industry Terms: Not Available to Industry
How to cite: pNK116 was a gift from Alexander Mishin (Addgene plasmid # 219742 ; http://n2t.net/addgene:219742 ; RRID:Addgene_219742)
